Addgene plasmid #40045: pEGFP-C1 hSlp4-5-4a
Depositing lab: Fernando Martin-Belmonte. Depositing organization: Centro de Biologia Molecular Severo Ochoa. Publication: Synaptotagmin-like proteins control the formation of a single apical membrane domain in epithelial cells. Galvez-Santisteban M, Rodriguez-Fraticelli AE, Bryant DM, Vergarajauregui S, Yasuda T, Banon-Rodriguez I, Bernascone I, Datta A, Spivak N, Young K, Slim CL, Brakeman PR, Fukuda M, Mostov KE, Martin-Belmonte F. Nat Cell Biol. 2012 Jul 22. doi: 10.1038/ncb2541. PubMed 22820376.
Backbone
  Vector backbone: pEGFP-C1
  Backbone manufacturer: Clontech
  Backbone size w/o insert (bp): 4700
  Total vector size (bp): 6700
  Vector type: Mammalian Expression
  Selectable markers: Neomycin (select with G418)
Growth in bacteria
  Bacterial resistance: Kanamycin, 50 μg/mL
  Growth temperature: 37°C
  Growth strain: DH5alpha
  Copy number: High Copy
Gene/Insert
  Gene/Insert name: hSlp4-5-4a (alt name: Slp454a)
  Species: H. sapiens (human)
  Insert size (bp): 2025
  Mutation: Slp4 linker substituted by Slp5 linker domain (starts at aa145)
  Entrez Gene: SYTL4 (a.k.a. SLP4)
  Promoter: CMV promoter
  Tag / fusion protein: EGFP (N terminal on backbone)
  Cloning method: Restriction Enzyme; 5′ cloning site XhoI (not destroyed); 3′ cloning site BamHI (not destroyed)
  Sequencing primers: 5′ CATGGTCCTGCTGGAGTTCG; 3′ GATGAGTTTGGACAAACCACAAC
Resource information
  A portion of this plasmid was derived from a plasmid made by: Open Biosystems cDNA clone
Terms and licenses: Academic/Nonprofit Terms; Industry Terms: Not Available to Industry
How to cite: pEGFP-C1 hSlp4-5-4a was a gift from Fernando Martin-Belmonte (Addgene plasmid # 40045 ; http://n2t.net/addgene:40045 ; RRID:Addgene_40045)
