[The description below was written by a language model from this plasmid's Addgene catalogue record.]
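Description:
pEGFP-C1 hSlp4-5-4a is a mammalian expression plasmid built on the Clontech pEGFP-C1 backbone (about 4.7 kb), giving a total construct of roughly 6.7 kb. It is maintained as a high-copy plasmid in E. coli under kanamycin selection. The same resistance cassette confers neomycin resistance in mammalian cells, so transfected or stable lines can be selected with G418. No feature table accompanies the record, so finer details of the backbone, such as origins and polyadenylation signals, are not itemised beyond what is standard for this vector family.

The payload is a roughly 2 kb chimeric human synaptotagmin-like protein cDNA, cloned between XhoI and BamHI sites that both remain intact. The insert is based on Slp4-a, encoded by SYTL4. Its native linker region has been replaced by the corresponding linker domain of Slp5, with the substitution beginning at amino acid 145, so the N- and C-terminal portions of Slp4-a flank a Slp5 linker. Part of the construct derives from a commercial cDNA clone. Expression is driven by the CMV promoter, and the backbone supplies EGFP fused to the N terminus of the chimera, producing a fluorescent fusion protein that can be followed in live or fixed cells.

The construct comes from work on how synaptotagmin-like proteins direct the formation of a single apical membrane domain in epithelial cells. A domain-swap chimera of this kind is suited to testing how the linker region contributes to Slp4-a localisation and function compared with the wild-type protein, although the record does not spell out the specific experiments.
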