>Addgene plasmid #40045 | pEGFP-C1 hSlp4-5-4a | addgene partial sequence | sequence record 54553 | EGFP-C 5'-CATGGTCCTGCTGGAGTTCGTG-3'
CCGGACTCAGATCTCGAGCTATGTCGGAGATACTAGACCTCTCTTTTCTGTCCGAGATGGAAAGGGATTT
GATCCTCGGTGTTCTGCAGAGAGATGAAGAACTCAGAAAAGCAGATGAGAAAAGGATTCGGCGACTGAAG
AATGAGCTCCTGGAGATCAAAAGAAAAGGGGCCAAAAGGGGCAGCCAACACTATAGTGATCGAACCTGTG
CCAGGTGCCAGGAGGGCCTGGGCCGCTTAATTCCCAAAAGCAGCACTTGTGTGGGCTGCAATCATTTAGT
GTGCCGAGAATGCCGAGTTCTGGAAAGCAATGGCTCTTGGAGGTGCAAGGTGTGCTCGAAGGAGATAGAG
CTGAAGAAAGCAACTGGAGATTGGTTTTATGACCAGAAAGTAAATCGCTTTGATTACCGAACAGGCAGCG
AGATAATCAGGATGTCCCTGCGCCAGAAGAGAAGTCCCGGGTCTGAAGAAACACAAAACCAAGAGCAAGC
ACAACAATGTGTAGACAAGTCAGATACTTTGTCTTCTGTCAGGCAGAAGACAACTCATGATGGCCCAAAG
AAGAAGGGTTTTCTTCTAAGCAAGTTCAGATCAGCAACCAGAGGAGAAATCAGAACTCCAAAACCTGAAA
GCGGAAGGAGCTATAGCTTGGACTTAGACAGTCAAAATCTTCAGAGTTTCAAGTCAGCCTCTGGTTCAGA
CAGGGGAAGTACCACTTCATCAGATCTCATTGACCAGGAGGCTGGACGAAGAACATCAAAAAGCAGCTAC
AGCAACGGTGGAATCCCAGTTACTCAGAGGTCACCAGTCCCAAGTGCTCATAGTGTGACCTC
