>Addgene plasmid #40045 | pEGFP-C1 hSlp4-5-4a | addgene partial sequence | sequence record 55032 | SV40pA-R 5'-GAAATTTGTGATGCTATTGC-3'
GTTAACAACAACAATTGCATTCATTTTATGTTTCAGGTTCAGGGGGAGGTGTGGGAGGTTTTTTAAAGCA
AGTAAAACCTCTACAAATGTGGTATGGCTGATTATGATCAGTTATCTAGATCCGGTGGATCCTCATAAAC
CCAGCTTCTGCTTGGCCATTGAGGAACGGAGCTGCAGAGTCCCTTCTGCCCAAGACCCTGGGTACTGTCG
CATCTTCTGCCACAGGCTCACTTCTTCCCCAGTCGAGTCCATCCAGTCCACCACTTCCCCATTACTGATC
CCAGTGCCAACACCCAGCCTGACCCCTCCCAGGAAGTCATTGCTGGCCAGGGGCTCCCGGTCCCACACAG
TCAGTTCCAGGCACATATGCTGTAGATCTTCCAGCCTCACACCATTGTAGACAAATGTATGGTTGTAGTG
AGGATTCAGGGTCTTCTTCATCACAGGAGTTTTACGTTTACTGGCCTTGTTCCTCATGGGAAGGAGGTAT
CCCTTGACAAAGCTGTCTGAAGTCCCTCCTGCTTTGGCAGCCGTCAAGTTCTTGGCTTCTTTGATCCACA
CCTGGAGCTCTCCCCCTTCCCCACCTTTACTCTTTTTCCGGTCACCTCCAACAGGGGTTTTGGAGGCTGG
GATGTATTTCAATGAAACCACCAACTCGCCTTTGTGTGATGGCAAGCCAGTCGGGGACTCAGCACTGATC
TTTCCATGTAAAGGGAGGCAATGATCCAGTTTCTTATCAAGCTTCCAGGAATCCATCTGGATCTCTGCCT
CTCCAAGGAAAGTGTTTCTGCCAAAACGACCATGATGCCAAACTGAGAACTGCAGGGTCCTCTGGGCCAG
GAGAGATTCTGGGATCTC
